>Addgene plasmid #123336 | pcDNA3-Cerulean3-cpCerulean3-FLARE-AKAR | addgene full sequence | sequence record 307044 | Addgene NGS Result
GACGGATCGGGAGATCTCCCGATCCCCTATGGTGCACTCTCAGTACAATCTGCTCTGATGCCGCATAGTT
AAGCCAGTATCTGCTCCCTGCTTGTGTGTTGGAGGTCGCTGAGTAGTGCGCGAGCAAAATTTAAGCTACA
ACAAGGCAAGGCTTGACCGACAATTGCATGAAGAATCTGCTTAGGGTTAGGCGTTTTGCGCTGCTTCGCG
ATGTACGGGCCAGATATACGCGTTGACATTGATTATTGACTAGTTATTAATAGTAATCAATTACGGGGTC
ATTAGTTCATAGCCCATATATGGAGTTCCGCGTTACATAACTTACGGTAAATGGCCCGCCTGGCTGACCG
CCCAACGACCCCCGCCCATTGACGTCAATAATGACGTATGTTCCCATAGTAACGCCAATAGGGACTTTCC
ATTGACGTCAATGGGTGGAGTATTTACGGTAAACTGCCCACTTGGCAGTACATCAAGTGTATCATATGCC
AAGTACGCCCCCTATTGACGTCAATGACGGTAAATGGCCCGCCTGGCATTATGCCCAGTACATGACCTTA
TGGGACTTTCCTACTTGGCAGTACATCTACGTATTAGTCATCGCTATTACCATGGTGATGCGGTTTTGGC
AGTACATCAATGGGCGTGGATAGCGGTTTGACTCACGGGGATTTCCAAGTCTCCACCCCATTGACGTCAA
TGGGAGTTTGTTTTGGCACCAAAATCAACGGGACTTTCCAAAATGTCGTAACAACTCCGCCCCATTGACG
CAAATGGGCGGTAGGCGTGTACGGTGGGAGGTCTATATAAGCAGAGCTCTCTGGCTAACTAGAGAACCCA
CTGCTTACTGGCTTATCGAAATTAATACGACTCACTATAGGGAGACCCAAGCTTGCGGCCGCCACCATGG
TGCGGGGTTCTCATCATCATCATCATCATGGTATGGCTAGCATGACTGGTGGACAGCAAATGGGTCGGGA
TCTGTACGACGATGACGATAAGGATCCCATGGTGAGCAAGGGCGAGGAGCTGTTCACCGGGGTGGTGCCC
ATCCTGGTCGAGCTGGACGGCGACGTAAACGGCCACAAGTTCAGCGTGTCCGGCGAGGGCGAGGGCGATG
CCACCTACGGCAAGCTGACCCTGAAGTTCATCTGCACCACCGGCAAGCTGCCCGTGCCCTGGCCCACCCT
CGTGACCACCCTGAGCTGGGGCGTGCAGTGCTTCGCCCGCTACCCCGACCACATGAAGCAGCACGACTTC
TTCAAGTCCGCCATGCCCGAAGGCTACGTCCAGGAGCGCACCATCTTCTTCAAGGACGACGGCAACTACA
AGACCCGCGCCGAGGTGAAGTTCGAGGGCGACACCCTGGTGAACCGCATCGAGCTGAAGGGCATCGACTT
CAAGGAGGACGGCAACATCCTGGGGCACAAGCTGGAGTACAACGCCATCCACGGCAACGTCTATATCACC
GCCGACAAGCAGAAGAACGGCATCAAGGCCAACTTCGGCCTCAACTGCAACATCGAGGACGGCAGCGTGC
AGCTCGCCGACCACTACCAGCAGAACACCCCCATCGGCGACGGCCCCGTGCTGCTGCCCGACAACCACTA
CCTGAGCACCCAGTCCAAGCTGAGCAAAGACCCCAACGAGAAGCGCGATCACATGGTCCTGCTGGAGTTC
GTGACCGCCGCCGGGATCACTCTCGGCATGGACGAGCTGTACAAGCGCATGCATAAGTTTTCTCAAGAAC
AGATCGGCGAAAACATTGTGTGCAGGGTCATTTGTACCACGGGTCAAATTCCCATCCGAGATTTGTCAGC
TGATATTTCACAAGTGCTTAAGGAAAAACGATCCATAAAGAAAGTTTGGACATTTGGTAGAAACCCAGCC
TGTGACTATCATTTAGGAAACATTTCAAGACTGTCAAATAAGCATTTCCAAATACTACTAGGAGAAGACG
GTAACCTTTTATTGAATGACATTTCCACTAATGGGACCTGGTTAAATGGGCAAAAAGTCGAGAAGAACAG
CAATCAGTTACTGTCTCAAGGTGATGAAATAACCGTTGGTGTAGGCGTGGAATCAGATATTTTATCTCTG
GTCATTTTCATAAACGACAAATTTAAGCAGTGCCTCGAGCAGAACAAAGTTGATCGCTCTGCAGGTAAGC
CAGGCAGCGGCGAGGGCAGCACCAAGGGCCTGCGTCGCGCCACCCTGGTGGACGGCGGCACCGGCGGCAG
CGAGCTCGACGGCAGCGTGCAGCTCGCCGACCACTACCAGCAGAACACCCCCATCGGCGACGGCCCCGTG
CTGCTGCCCGACAACCACTACCTGAGCACCCAGTCCAAGCTGAGCAAAGACCCCAACGAGAAGCGCGATC
ACATGGTCCTGCTGGAGTTCGTGACCGCCGCCGGGATCACTCTCGGCATGGACGAGCTGTACAAGGGTGG
CAGCGGTGGCATGGTGAGCAAGGGCGAGGAGCTGTTCACCGGGGTGGTGCCCATCCTGGTCGAGCTGGAC
GGCGACGTAAACGGCCACAAGTTCAGCGTGTCCGGCGAGGGCGAGGGCGATGCCACCTACGGCAAGCTGA
CCCTGAAGTTCATCTGCACCACCGGCAAGCTGCCCGTGCCCTGGCCCACCCTCGTGACCACCCTGAGCTG
GGGCGTGCAGTGCTTCGCCCGCTACCCCGACCACATGAAGCAGCACGACTTCTTCAAGTCCGCCATGCCC
GAAGGCTACGTCCAGGAGCGCACCATCTTCTTCAAGGACGACGGCAACTACAAGACCCGCGCCGAGGTGA
AGTTCGAGGGCGACACCCTGGTGAACCGCATCGAGCTGAAGGGCATCGACTTCAAGGAGGACGGCAACAT
CCTGGGGCACAAGCTGGAGTACAACGCCATCCACGGCAACGTCTATATCACCGCCGACAAGCAGAAGAAC
GGCATCAAGGCCAACTTCGGCCTCAACTGCAACATCGAGTAAGAATTCTGCAGATATCCATCACACTGGC
GGCCGCTCGAGCATGCATCTAGAGGGCCCTATTCTATAGTGTCACCTAAATGCTAGAGCTCGCTGATCAG
CCTCGACTGTGCCTTCTAGTTGCCAGCCATCTGTTGTTTGCCCCTCCCCCGTGCCTTCCTTGACCCTGGA
AGGTGCCACTCCCACTGTCCTTTCCTAATAAAATGAGGAAATTGCATCGCATTGTCTGAGTAGGTGTCAT
TCTATTCTGGGGGGTGGGGTGGGGCAGGACAGCAAGGGGGAGGATTGGGAAGACAATAGCAGGCATGCTG
GGGATGCGGTGGGCTCTATGGCTTCTGAGGCGGAAAGAACCAGCTGGGGCTCTAGGGGGTATCCCC
[124 nt withheld, positions 3357-3480]
C
[91 nt withheld, positions 3482-3572]
A
[49 nt withheld, positions 3574-3622]
CCTTTGACGTTGGAGTCCACGTTCTTT
[37 nt withheld, positions 3650-3686]
ACCCTATCTCGGTCTATTCTTTTGATTTATAAGGGATTTTGCCGATTTCGGCCTATTGGTTAAAAAATGA
GCTGATTTAACAAAAATTTAACGCGAATTAATTCTGTGGAATGTGTGTCAGTTAGGGTGTGGAAAGTCCC
CAGGCTCCCCAGCAGGCAGAAGTATGCAAAGCATGCATCTCAATTAGTCAGCAACCAGGTGTGGAAAGTC
CCCAGGCTCCCCAGCAGGCAGAAGTATGCAAAGCATGCATCTCAATTAGTCAGCAACCATAGTCCCGCCC
CTAACTCCGCCCATCCCGCCCCTAACTCCGCCCAGTTCCGCCCATTCTCCGCCCCATGGCTGACTAATTT
TTTTTATTTATGCAGAGGCCGAGGCCGCCTCTGCCTCTGAGCTATTCCAGAAGTAGTGAGGAGGCTTTTT
TGGAGGCCTAGGCTTTTGCAAAAAGCTCCCGGGAGCTTGTATATCCATTTTCGGATCTGATCAAGAGACA
GGATGAGGATCGTTTCGCATGATTGAACAAGATGGATTGCACGCAGGTTCTCCGGCCGCTTGGGTGGAGA
GGCTATTCGGCTATGACTGGGCACAACAGACAATCGGCTGCTCTGATGCCGCCGTGTTCCGGCTGTCAGC
GCAGGGGCGCCCGGTTCTTTTTGTCAAGACCGACCTGTCCGGTGCCCTGAATGAACTGCAGGACGAGGCA
GCGCGGCTATCGTGGCTGGCCACGACGGGCGTTCCTTGCGCAGCTGTGCTCGACGTTGTCACTGAAGCGG
GAAGGGACTGGCTGCTATTGGGCGAAGTGCCGGGGCAGGATCTCCTGTCATCTCACCTTGCTCCTGCCGA
GAAAGTATCCATCATGGCTGATGCAATGCGGCGGCTGCATACGCTTGATCCGGCTACCTGCCCATTCGAC
CACCAAGCGAAACATCGCATCGAGCGAGCACGTACTCGGATGGAAGCCGGTCTTGTCGATCAGGATGATC
TGGACGAAGAGCATCAGGGGCTCGCGCCAGCCGAACTGTTCGCCAGGCTCAAGGCGCGCATGCCCGACGG
CGAGGATCTCGTCGTGACCCATGGCGATGCCTGCTTGCCGAATATCATGGTGGAAAATGGCCGCTTTTCT
GGATTCATCGACTGTGGCCGGCTGGGTGTGGCGGACCGCTATCAGGACATAGCGTTGGCTACCCGTGATA
TTGCTGAAGAGCTTGGCGGCGAATGGGCTGACCGCTTCCTCGTGCTTTACGGTATCGCCGCTCCCGATTC
GCAGCGCATCGCCTTCTATCGCCTTCTTGACGAGTTCTTCTGAGCGGGACTCTGGGGTTCGAAATGACCG
ACCAAGCGACGCCCAACCTGCCATCACGAGATTTCGATTCCACCGCCGCCTTCTATGAAAGGTTGGGCTT
CGGAATCGTTTTCCGGGACGCCGGCTGGATGATCCTCCAGCGCGGGGATCTCATGCTGGAGTTCTTCGCC
CACCCCAACTTGTTTATTGCAGCTTATAATGGTTACAAATAAAGCAATAGCATCACAAATTTCACAAATA
AAGCATTTTTTTCACTGCATTCTAGTTGTGGTTTGTCCAAACTCATCAATGTATCTTATCATGTCTGTAT
ACCGTCGACCTCTAGCTAGAGCTTGGCGTAATCATGGTCATAGCTGTTTCCTGTGTGAAATTGTTATCCG
CTCACAATTCCACACAACATACGAGCCGGAAGCATAAAGTGTAAAGCCTGGGGTGCCTAATGAGTGAGCT
AACTCACATTAATTGCGTTGCGCTCACTGCCCGCTTTCCAGTCGGGAAACCTGTCGTGCCAGCTGCATTA
ATGAATCGGCCAACGCGCGGGGAGAGGCGGTTTGCGTATTGGGCGCTCTTCCGCTTCCTCGCTCACTGAC
TCGCTGCGCTCGGTCGTTCGGCTGCGGCGAGCGGTATCAGCTCACTCAAAGGCGGTAATACGGTTATCCA
CAGAATCAGGGGATAACGCAGGAAAGAACATGTGAGCAAAAGGCCAGCAAAAGGCCAGGAACCGTAAAAA
GGCCGCGTTGCTGGCGTTTTTCCATAGGCTCCGCCCCCCTGACGAGCATCACAAAAATCGACGCTCAAGT
CAGAGGTGGCGAAACCCGACAGGACTATAAAGATACCAGGCGTTTCCCCCTGGAAGCTCCCTCGTGCGCT
CTCCTGTTCCGACCCTGCCGCTTACCGGATACCTGTCCGCCTTTCTCCCTTCGGGAAGCGTGGCGCTTTC
TCATAGCTCACGCTGTAGGTATCTCAGTTCGGTGTAGGTCGTTCGCTCCAAGCTGGGCTGTGTGCACGAA
CCCCCCGTTCAGCCCGACCGCTGCGCCTTATCCGGTAACTATCGTCTTGAGTCCAACCCGGTAAGACACG
ACTTATCGCCACTGGCAGCAGCCACTGGTAACAGGATTAGCAGAGCGAGGTATGTAGGCGGTGCTACAGA
GTTCTTGAAGTGGTGGCCTAACTACGGCTACACTAGAAGAACAGTATTTGGTATCTGCGCTCTGCTGAAG
CCAGTTACCTTCGGAAAAAGAGTTGGTAGCTCTTGATCCGGCAAACAAACCACCGCTGGTAGCGGTGGTT
TTTTTGTTTGCAAGCAGCAGATTACGCGCAGAAAAAAAGGATCTCAAGAAGATCCTTTGATCTTTTCTAC
GGGGTCTGACGCTCAGTGGAACGAAAACTCACGTTAAGGGATTTTGGTCATGAGATTATCAAAAAGGATC
TTCACCTAGATCCTTTTAAATTAAAAATGAAGTTTTAAATCAATCTAAAGTATATATGAGTAAACTTGGT
CTGACAGTTACCAATGCTTAATCAGTGAGGCACCTATCTCAGCGATCTGTCTATTTCGTTCATCCATAGT
TGCCTGACTCCCCGTCGTGTAGATAACTACGATACGGGAGGGCTTACCATCTGGCCCCAGTGCTGCAATG
ATACCGCGAGACCCACGCTCACCGGCTCCAGATTTATCAGCAATAAACCAGCCAGCCGGAAGGGCCGAGC
GCAGAAGTGGTCCTGCAACTTTATCCGCCTCCATCCAGTCTATTAATTGTTGCCGGGAAGCTAGAGTAAG
TAGTTCGCCAGTTAATAGTTTGCGCAACGTTGTTGCCATTGCTACAGGCATCGTGGTGTCACGCTCGTCG
TTTGGTATGGCTTCATTCAGCTCCGGTTCCCAACGATCAAGGCGAGTTACATGATCCCCCATGTTGTGCA
AAAAAGCGGTTAGCTCCTTCGGTCCTCCGATCGTTGTCAGAAGTAAGTTGGCCGCAGTGTTATCACTCAT
GGTTATGGCAGCACTGCATAATTCTCTTACTGTCATGCCATCCGTAAGATGCTTTTCTGTGACTGGTGAG
TACTCAACCAAGTCATTCTGAGAATAGTGTATGCGGCGACCGAGTTGCTCTTGCCCGGCGTCAATACGGG
ATAATACCGCGCCACATAGCAGAACTTTAAAAGTGCTCATCATTGGAAAACGTTCTTCGGGGCGAAAACT
CTCAAGGATCTTACCGCTGTTGAGATCCAGTTCGATGTAACCCACTCGTGCACCCAACTGATCTTCAGCA
TCTTTTACTTTCACCAGCGTTTCTGGGTGAGCAAAAACAGGAAGGCAAAATGCCGCAAAAAAGGGAATAA
GGGCGACACGGAAATGTTGAATACTCATACTCTTCCTTTTTCAATATTATTGAAGCATTTATCAGGGTTA
TTGTCTCATGAGCGGATACATATTTGAATGTATTTAGAAAAATAAACAAATAGGGGTTCCGCGCACATTT
CCCCGAAAAGTGCCACCTGACGTC
Features (pLannotate 1.2.2; 26 found; start..end, strand, type, name):
     28..80      -  misc_feature   bom (fragment): basis of mobility region from pBR322
    235..614     +  enhancer       CMV enhancer: human cytomegalovirus immediate early enhancer
    615..818     +  promoter       CMV promoter: human cytomegalovirus (CMV) immediate early promoter
    814..847     +  LTR            5' LTR (truncated) (fragment): truncated 5' long terminal repeat (LTR) from HIV-1
    863..881     +  promoter       T7 promoter: promoter for bacteriophage T7 RNA polymerase
    922..942     +  CDS            capTEV™ (fragment): composite tag for in vivo biotinylation, TEV protease cleavage, and 6xHis tagging
    943..975     +  CDS            T7 tag (gene 10 leader): leader peptide from bacteriophage T7 gene 10 promotes efficient translation in E. coli
    979..1002    +  CDS            Xpress™ tag: Xpress™ epitope tag, including an enterokinase recognition and cleavage site
   1009..1725    +  CDS            mCerulean3: mCerulean3 is a basic (constitutively fluorescent) cyan fluorescent protein published in 2011, derived from Aequorea victoria. It is reported to be a somewhat slowly-maturing monomer with very low acid sensitivity.
   1735..2157    +  CDS            RAD53 (fragment): RAD53_YEAST - Also known as MEC2, SAD1, SPK1. Experimental evidence at protein level: Swiss-Prot protein existence level 1. Controls S-phase checkpoint as well as G1 and G2 DNA damage checkpoints. Phosphorylates proteins on serine, threonine, and tyrosine. Prevents entry into anaphase and mitotic exit after DNA damage via regulation of the Polo kinase CDC5. Seems to be involved in the phosphorylation of RPH1. From Saccharomyces cerevisiae (strain ATCC 204508 / S288c) (Baker's yeast).
   2248..2958    +  CDS            cp173Venus: circularly permuted form of the Venus yellow fluorescent protein (Nagai et al., 2004) efficient FRET acceptor for CFP
   3043..3061    -  promoter       SP6 promoter: promoter for bacteriophage SP6 RNA polymerase
   3087..3311    +  polyA_signal   bGH poly(A) signal: bovine growth hormone polyadenylation signal
   3315..3336    +  promoter       SV40 promoter (fragment): SV40 enhancer and early promoter
   3357..3785    +  rep_origin     f1 ori (sequence partly withheld): f1 bacteriophage origin of replication; arrow indicates direction of (+) strand synthesis
   3799..4128    +  promoter       SV40 promoter: SV40 enhancer and early promoter
   4195..4986    +  CDS            neo: KKA2_KLEPN - Also known as kan, nptII. Experimental evidence at protein level: Swiss-Prot protein existence level 1. Resistance to kanamycin, neomycin, paromomycin, ribostamycin, butirosin and gentamicin B. From Klebsiella pneumoniae.
   5010..5168    +  CDS            ble (fragment): BLE_KLEPN - Experimental evidence at protein level: Swiss-Prot protein existence level 1. Binding protein with a strong affinity to the bleomycin family of antibiotics. Binds to CL990; an antimitotic-antibiotic compound. From Klebsiella pneumoniae.
   5163..5284    +  polyA_signal   SV40 poly(A) signal: SV40 polyadenylation signal
   5357..5373    -  protein_bind   lac operator: The lac repressor binds to the lac operator to inhibit transcription in E. coli. This inhibition can be relieved by adding lactose or isopropyl-β-D-thiogalactopyranoside (IPTG). lac repressor encoded by lacI
   5381..5411    -  promoter       lac promoter: promoter for the E. coli lac operon
   5426..5447    -  protein_bind   CAP binding site: CAP binding activates transcription in the presence of cAMP. E. coli catabolite activator protein
   5460..5552    -  CDS            lacI (fragment): lac repressor; lacI; The lac repressor binds to the lac operator to inhibit transcription in E. coli. This inhibition can be relieved by adding lactose or isopropyl-β-D-thiogalactopyranoside (IPTG).
   5735..6323    -  rep_origin     ori: high-copy-number ColE1/pMB1/pBR322/pUC origin of replication
   6494..7354    -  CDS            AmpR: β-lactamase; bla; confers resistance to ampicillin, carbenicillin, and related antibiotics
   7355..7459    -  promoter       AmpR promoter: bla
