[The description below was written by a language model from this plasmid's Addgene catalogue record and pLannotate feature annotations shown in this document.]
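Description:
pcDNA3-Cerulean3-cpCerulean3-FLARE-AKAR is a mammalian expression plasmid of about 7.5 kb, built on the pcDNA3 backbone, that encodes a single-colour, cyan-fluorescent biosensor for protein kinase A (PKA) activity. It is propagated in E. coli through a high-copy ColE1/pUC-type origin with ampicillin resistance. An SV40 promoter-driven neomycin resistance gene with an SV40 polyadenylation signal allows G418 selection of transfected mammalian cells. The backbone also carries an f1 origin and flanking T7 and SP6 phage promoters.

The roughly 2 kb insert, cloned between BamHI and EcoRI, is transcribed from the CMV enhancer/promoter and terminated by the bovine growth hormone poly(A) signal. The open reading frame begins with backbone-derived 6xHis, T7 gene 10 leader and Xpress epitope tags. These are followed by monomeric Cerulean3, a fragment of the yeast Rad53 protein, a short unannotated stretch, and a circularly permuted fluorescent protein. Rad53 is the usual source of the FHA1 phosphopeptide-binding domain in AKAR-type sensors, although the record does not name the domain explicitly. The unannotated stretch may hold the PKA substrate peptide, but this is also not stated. The automated annotation labels the C-terminal permuted protein as cp173Venus, whereas the catalogue entry identifies it as cpCerulean3 permuted at E173. The label most likely reflects sequence similarity among Aequorea-derived variants.

Because both fluorophores are the same colour, energy transfer between them (homoFRET) is read out as a change in fluorescence anisotropy rather than as a two-colour emission ratio. In AKAR-type designs, phosphorylation by PKA drives a conformational change that alters this transfer. The sensor reports PKA signalling in live cells using one spectral channel, which leaves others free for additional probes.
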