Addgene plasmid #123336: pcDNA3-Cerulean3-cpCerulean3-FLARE-AKAR
Purpose: Cyan-fluorescent homoFRET/anisotropy-based biosensor for monitoring Protein Kinase A activity. Contains monomeric Cerulean3/cpCerulean3-E173 homoFRET pair.
Depositing lab: Jin Zhang. Depositing organization: University of California, San Diego (UCSD). Publication: Single-color, ratiometric biosensors for detecting signaling activities in live cells. Ross BL, Tenner B, Markwardt ML, Zviman A, Shi G, Kerr JP, Snell NE, McFarland JJ, Mauban JR, Ward CW, Rizzo MA, Zhang J. eLife. 2018 Jul 3;7. pii: 35458. doi: 10.7554/eLife.35458 PubMed 29968564.
Backbone
  Vector backbone: pcDNA3
  Backbone manufacturer: Invitrogen
  Backbone size w/o insert (bp): 5517
  Total vector size (bp): 7491
  Vector type: Mammalian Expression
  Selectable markers: Neomycin (select with G418)
Growth in bacteria
  Bacterial resistance: Ampicillin, 100 μg/mL
  Growth temperature: 37°C
  Growth strain: DH5alpha
  Copy number: High Copy
Gene/Insert
  Gene/Insert name: Cerulean3-cpCerulean3-FLARE-AKAR
  Species: S. cerevisiae (budding yeast), Synthetic
  Insert size (bp): 1974
  Promoter: CMV
  Tag / fusion protein: Cerulean3 (N terminal on insert); cpCerulean3[E173] (C terminal on insert); 6xHIS (N terminal on backbone); T7 tag (gene 10 leader) (N terminal on backbone); Xpress (TM) tag (N terminal on backbone)
  Cloning method: Restriction Enzyme; 5′ cloning site BamHI (not destroyed); 3′ cloning site EcoRI (not destroyed)
  Sequencing primers: 5′ CMV forward; 3′ BGH reverse
Terms and licenses: Academic/Nonprofit Terms; Industry Terms: Not Available to Industry
How to cite: pcDNA3-Cerulean3-cpCerulean3-FLARE-AKAR was a gift from Jin Zhang (Addgene plasmid # 123336 ; http://n2t.net/addgene:123336 ; RRID:Addgene_123336)
